>Addgene plasmid #116800 | pHAGE-TGFBR2 | addgene full sequence | sequence record 241760 | Addgene NGS Result
TGGAAGGGCTAATTCACTCCCAAAGAAGACAAGATATCCTTGATCTGTGGATCTACCACACACAAGGCTA
CTTCCCTGATTAGCAGAACTACACACCAGGGCCAGGGGTCAGATATCCACTGACCTTTGGATGGTGCTAC
AAGCTAGTACCAGTTGAGCCAGATAAGGTAGAAGAGGCCAATAAAGGAGAGAACACCAGCTTGTTACACC
CTGTGAGCCTGCATGGGATGGATGACCCGGAGAGAGAAGTGTTAGAGTGGAGGTTTGACAGCCGCCTAGC
ATTTCATCACGTGGCCCGAGAGCTGCATCCGGAGTACTTCAAGAACTGCTGATATCGAGCTTGCTACAAG
GGACTTTCCGCTGGGGACTTTCCAGGGAGGCGTGGCCTGGGCGGGACTGGGGAGTGGCGAGCCCTCAGAT
CCTGCATATAAGCAGCTGCTTTTTGCCTGTACTGGGTCTCTCTGGTTAGACCAGATCTGAGCCTGGGAGC
TCTCTGGCTAACTAGGGAACCCACTGCTTAAGCCTCAATAAAGCTTGCCTTGAGTGCTTCAAGTAGTGTG
TGCCCGTCTGTTGTGTGACTCTGGTAACTAGAGATCCCTCAGACCCTTTTAGTCAGTGTGGAAAATCTCT
AGCAGTGGCGCCCGAACAGGGACTTGAAAGCGAAAGGGAAACCAGAGGAGCTCTCTCGACGCAGGACTCG
GCTTGCTGAAGCGCGCACGGCAAGAGGCGAGGGGCGGCGACTGGTGAGTACGCCAAAAATTTTGACTAGC
GGAGGCTAGAAGGAGAGAGATGGGTGCGAGAGCGTCAGTATTAAGCGGGGGAGAATTAGATCGCGATGGG
AAAAAATTCGGTTAAGGCCAGGGGGAAAGAAAAAATATAAATTAAAACATATAGTATGGGCAAGCAGGGA
GCTAGAACGATTCGCAGTTAATCCTGGCCTGTTAGAAACATCAGAAGGCTGTAGACAAATACTGGGACAG
CTACAACCATCCCTTCAGACAGGATCAGAAGAACTTAGATCATTATATAATACAGTAGCAACCCTCTATT
GTGTGCATCAAAGGATAGAGATAAAAGACACCAAGGAAGCTTTAGACAAGATAGAGGAAGAGCAAAACAA
AAGTAAGACCACCGCACAGCAAGCGGCCGGCCGCTGATCTTCAGACCTGGAGGAGGAGATATGAGGGACA
ATTGGAGAAGTGAATTATATAAATATAAAGTAGTAAAAATTGAACCATTAGGAGTAGCACCCACCAAGGC
AAAGAGAAGAGTGGTGCAGAGAGAAAAAAGAGCAGTGGGAATAGGAGCTTTGTTCCTTGGGTTCTTGGGA
GCAGCAGGAAGCACTATGGGCGCAGCGTCAATGACGCTGACGGTACAGGCCAGACAATTATTGTCTGGTA
TAGTGCAGCAGCAGAACAATTTGCTGAGGGCTATTGAGGCGCAACAGCATCTGTTGCAACTCACAGTCTG
GGGCATCAAGCAGCTCCAGGCAAGAATCCTGGCTGTGGAAAGATACCTAAAGGATCAACAGCTCCTGGGG
ATTTGGGGTTGCTCTGGAAAACTCATTTGCACCACTGCTGTGCCTTGGAATGCTAGTTGGAGTAATAAAT
CTCTGGAACAGATTTGGAATCACACGACCTGGATGGAGTGGGACAGAGAAATTAACAATTACACAAGCTT
AATACACTCCTTAATTGAAGAATCGCAAAACCAGCAAGAAAAGAATGAACAAGAATTATTGGAATTAGAT
AAATGGGCAAGTTTGTGGAATTGGTTTAACATAACAAATTGGCTGTGGTATATAAAATTATTCATAATGA
TAGTAGGAGGCTTGGTAGGTTTAAGAATAGTTTTTGCTGTACTTTCTATAGTGAATAGAGTTAGGCAGGG
ATATTCACCATTATCGTTTCAGACCCACCTCCCAACCCCGAGGGGACCCGACAGGCCCGAAGGAATAGAA
GAAGAAGGTGGAGAGAGAGACAGAGACAGATCCATTCGATTAGTGAACGGATCTCGACGGTATCGCCGAA
TTCACAAATGGCAGTATTCATCCACAATTTTAAAAGAAAAGGGGGGATTGGGGGGTACAGTGCAGGGGAA
AGAATAGTAGACATAATAGCAACAGACATACAAACTAAAGAATTACAAAAACAAATTACAAAAATTCAAA
ATTTTCGGGTTTATTACAGGGACAGCAGAGATCCAGTTTGGACTAGTCGTGAGGCTCCGGTGCCCGTCAG
TGGGCAGAGCGCACATCGCCCACAGTCCCCGAGAAGTTGGGGGGAGGGGTCGGCAATTGAACCGGTGCCT
AGAGAAGGTGGCGCGGGGTAAACTGGGAAAGTGATGTCGTGTACTGGCTCCGCCTTTTTCCCGAGGGTGG
GGGAGAACCGTATATAAGTGCAGTAGTCGCCGTGAACGTTCTTTTTCGCAACGGGTTTGCCGCCAGAACA
CAGGTAAGTGCCGTGTGTGGTTCCCGCGGGCCTGGCCTCTTTACGGGTTATGGCCCTTGCGTGCCTTGAA
TTACTTCCACCTGGCTGCAGTACGTGATTCTTGATCCCGAGCTTCGGGTTGGAAGTGGGTGGGAGAGTTC
GAGGCCTTGCGCTTAAGGAGCCCCTTCGCCTCGTGCTTGAGTTGAGGCCTGGCCTGGGCGCTGGGGCCGC
CGCGTGCGAATCTGGTGGCACCTTCGCGCCTGTCTCGCTGCTTTCGATAAGTCTCTAGCCATTTAAAATT
TTTGATGACCTGCTGCGACGCTTTTTTTCTGGCAAGATAGTCTTGTAAATGCGGGCCAAGATCTGCACAC
TGGTATTTCGGTTTTTGGGGCCGCGGGCGGCGACGGGGCCCGTGCGTCCCAGCGCACATGTTCGGCGAGG
CGGGGCCTGCGAGCGCGGCCACCGAGAATCGGACGGGGGTAGTCTCAAGCTGGCCGGCCTGCTCTGGTGC
CTGGCCTCGCGCCGCCGTGTATCGCCCCGCCCTGGGCGGCAAGGCTGGCCCGGTCGGCACCAGTTGCGTG
AGCGGAAAGATGGCCGCTTCCCGGCCCTGCTGCAGGGAGCTCAAAATGGAGGACGCGGCGCTCGGGAGAG
CGGGCGGGTGAGTCACCCACACAAAGGAAAAGGGCCTTTCCGTCCTCAGCCGTCGCTTCATGTGACTCCA
CGGAGTACCGGGCGCCGTCCAGGCACCTCGATTAGTTCTCGAGCTTTTGGAGTACGTCGTCTTTAGGTTG
GGGGGAGGGGTTTTATGCGATGGAGTTTCCCCACACTGAGTGGGTGGAGACTGAAGTTAGGCCAGCTTGG
CACTTGATGTAATTCTCCTTGGAATTTGCCCTTTTTGAGTTTGGATCTTGGTTCATTCTCAAGCCTCAGA
CAGTGGTTCAAAGTTTTTTTCTTCCATTTCAGGTGTCGTGAAGCGGCCCTGCAGATATCAACAAGTTTGT
ACAAAAAAGCAGGCACCATGGGTCGGGGGCTGCTCAGGGGCCTGTGGCCGCTGCACATCGTCCTGTGGAC
GCGTATCGCCAGCACGATCCCACCGCACGTTCAGAAGTCGGTTAATAACGACATGATAGTCACTGACAAC
AACGGTGCAGTCAAGTTTCCACAACTGTGTAAATTTTGTGATGTGAGATTTTCCACCTGTGACAACCAGA
AATCCTGCATGAGCAACTGCAGCATCACCTCCATCTGTGAGAAGCCACAGGAAGTCTGTGTGGCTGTATG
GAGAAAGAATGACGAGAACATAACACTAGAGACAGTTTGCCATGACCCCAAGCTCCCCTACCATGACTTT
ATTCTGGAAGATGCTGCTTCTCCAAAGTGCATTATGAAGGAAAAAAAAAAGCCTGGTGAGACTTTCTTCA
TGTGTTCCTGTAGCTCTGATGAGTGCAATGACAACATCATCTTCTCAGAAGAATATAACACCAGCAATCC
TGACTTGTTGCTAGTCATATTTCAAGTGACAGGCATCAGCCTCCTGCCACCACTGGGAGTTGCCATATCT
GTCATCATCATCTTCTACTGCTACCGCGTTAACCGGCAGCAGAAGCTGAGTTCAACCTGGGAAACCGGCA
AGACGCGGAAGCTCATGGAGTTCAGCGAGCACTGTGCCATCATCCTGGAAGATGACCGCTCTGACATCAG
CTCCACGTGTGCCAACAACATCAACCACAACACAGAGCTGCTGCCCATTGAGCTGGACACCCTGGTGGGG
AAAGGTCGCTTTGCTGAGGTCTATAAGGCCAAGCTGAAGCAGAACACTTCAGAGCAGTTTGAGACAGTGG
CAGTCAAGATCTTTCCCTATGAGGAGTATGCCTCTTGGAAGACAGAGAAGGACATCTTCTCAGACATCAA
TCTGAAGCATGAGAACATACTCCAGTTCCTGACGGCTGAGGAGCGGAAGACGGAGTTGGGGAAACAATAC
TGGCTGATCACCGCCTTCCACGCCAAGGGCAACCTACAGGAGTACCTGACGCGGCATGTCATCAGCTGGG
AGGACCTGCGCAAGCTGGGCAGCTCCCTCGCCCGGGGGATTGCTCACCTCCACAGTGATCACACTCCATG
TGGGAGGCCCAAGATGCCCATCGTGCACAGGGACCTCAAGAGCTCCAATATCCTCGTGAAGAACGACCTA
ACCTGCTGCCTGTGTGACTTTGGGCTTTCCCTGCGTCTGGACCCTACTCTGTCTGTGGATGACCTGGCTA
ACAGTGGGCAGGTGGGAACTGCAAGATACATGGCTCCAGAAGTCCTAGAATCCAGGATGAATTTGGAGAA
TGTTGAGTCCTTCAAGCAGACCGATGTCTACTCCATGGCTCTGGTGCTCTGGGAAATGACATCTCGCTGT
AATGCAGTGGGAGAAGTAAAAGATTATGAGCCTCCATTTGGTTCCAAGGTGCGGGAGCACCCCTGTGTCG
AAAGCATGAAGGACAACGTGTTGAGAGATCGAGGGCGACCAGAAATTCCCAGCTTCTGGCTCAACCACCA
GGGCATCCAGATGGTGTGTGAGACGTTGACTGAGTGCTGGGACCACGACCCAGAGGCCCGTCTCACAGCC
CAGTGTGTGGCAGAACGCTTCAGTGAGCTGGAGCATCTGGACAGGCTCTCGGGGAGGAGCTGCTCGGAGG
AGAAGATTCCTGAAGACGGCTCCCTAAACACTACCAAATAGAACCCAGCTTTCTTGTACAAAGTGGTTGA
TATCCAGCACAGTGGCGGCCGCTCGAGTCTAGAGGGCCCGCGGTTCGAAGGTAAGCCTATCCCTAACCCT
CTCCTCGGTCTCGATTCTACGCGTACCGGTTAGTAATGAGATCCCTCCCCCCCCCCTAACGTTACTGGCC
GAAGCCGCTTGGAATAAGGCCGGTGTGCGTTTGTCTATATGTTATTTTCCACCATATTGCCGTCTTTTGG
CAATGTGAGGGCCCGGAAACCTGGCCCTGTCTTCTTGACGAGCATTCCTAGGGGTCTTTCCCCTCTCGCC
AAAGGAATGCAAGGTCTGTTGAATGTCGTGAAGGAAGCAGTTCCTCTGGAAGCTTCTTGAAGACAAACAA
CGTCTGTAGCGACCCTTTGCAGGCAGCGGAACCCCCCACCTGGCGACAGGTGCCTCTGCGGCCAAAAGCC
ACGTGTATAAGATACACCTGCAAAGGCGGCACAACCCCAGTGCCACGTTGTGAGTTGGATAGTTGTGGAA
AGAGTCAAATGGCTCTCCTCAAGCGTATTCAACAAGGGGCTGAAGGATGCCCAGAAGGTACCCCATTGTA
TGGGATCTGATCTGGGGCCTCGGTGCACATGCTTTACATGTGTTTAGTCGAGGTTAAAAAAACGTCTAGG
CCCCCCGAACCACGGGGACGTGGTTTTCCTTTGAAAAACACGATGATAATATGGCCACACATATGGTGAG
CAAGGGCGAGGAGCTGTTCACCGGGGTGGTGCCCATCCTGGTCGAGCTGGACGGCGACGTAAACGGCCAC
AAGTTCAGCGTGTCCGGCGAGGGCGAGGGCGATGCCACCTACGGCAAGCTGACCCTGAAGTTCATCTGCA
CCACCGGCAAGCTGCCCGTGCCCTGGCCCACCCTCGTGACCACCCTGACCTACGGCGTGCAGTGCTTCAG
CCGCTACCCCGACCACATGAAGCAGCACGACTTCTTCAAGTCCGCCATGCCCGAAGGCTACGTCCAGGAG
CGCACCATCTTCTTCAAGGACGACGGCAACTACAAGACCCGCGCCGAGGTGAAGTTCGAGGGCGACACCC
TGGTGAACCGCATCGAGCTGAAGGGCATCGACTTCAAGGAGGACGGCAACATCCTGGGGCACAAGCTGGA
GTACAACTACAACAGCCACAACGTCTATATCATGGCCGACAAGCAGAAGAACGGCATCAAGGTGAACTTC
AAGATCCGCCACAACATCGAGGACGGCAGCGTGCAGCTCGCCGACCACTACCAGCAGAACACCCCCATCG
GCGACGGCCCCGTGCTGCTGCCCGACAACCACTACCTGAGCACCCAGTCCGCCCTGAGCAAAGACCCCAA
CGAGAAGCGCGATCACATGGTCCTGCTGGAGTTCGTGACCGCCGCCGGGATCACTCTCGGCATGGACGAG
CTGTACAAGTAAATCGATAGATCCTAATCAACCTCTGGATTACAAAATTTGTGAAAGATTGACTGGTATT
CTTAACTATGTTGCTCCTTTTACGCTATGTGGATACGCTGCTTTAATGCCTTTGTATCATGCTATTGCTT
CCCGTATGGCTTTCATTTTCTCCTCCTTGTATAAATCCTGGTTGCTGTCTCTTTATGAGGAGTTGTGGCC
CGTTGTCAGGCAACGTGGCGTGGTGTGCACTGTGTTTGCTGACGCAACCCCCACTGGTTGGGGCATTGCC
ACCACCTGTCAGCTCCTTTCCGGGACTTTCGCTTTCCCCCTCCCTATTGCCACGGCGGAACTCATCGCCG
CCTGCCTTGCCCGCTGCTGGACAGGGGCTCGGCTGTTGGGCACTGACAATTCCGTGGTGTTGTCGGGGAA
ATCATCGTCCTTTCCTTGGCTGCTCGCCTGTGTTGCCACCTGGATTCTGCGCGGGACGTCCTTCTGCTAC
GTCCCTTCGGCCCTCAATCCAGCGGACCTTCCTTCCCGCGGCCTGCTGCCGGCTCTGCGGCCTCTTCCGC
GTCTTCGCCTTCGCCCTCAGACGAGTCGGATCTCCCTTTGGGCCGCCTCCCCGCCTGAGATCCTTTAAGA
CCAATGACTTACAAGGCAGCTGTAGATCTTAGCCACTTTTTAAAAGAAAAGGGGGGACTGGAAGGGCTAA
TTCACTCCCAACGAAGACAAGATCTGCTTTTTGCTTGTACTGGGTCTCTCTGGTTAGACCAGATCTGAGC
CTGGGAGCTCTCTGGCTAACTAGGGAACCCACTGCTTAAGCCTCAATAAAGCTTGCCTTGAGTGCTTCAA
GTAGTGTGTGCCCGTCTGTTGTGTGACTCTGGTAACTAGAGATCCCTCAGACCCTTTTAGTCAGTGTGGA
AAATCTCTAGCAGTAGTAGTTCATGTCATCTTATTATTCAGTATTTATAACTTGCAAAGAAATGAATATC
AGAGAGTGAGAGGCCCGGGTTAATTAAGGAAAGGGCTAGATCATTCTTGAAGACGAAAGGGCCTCGTGAT
ACGCCTATTTTTATAGGTTAATGTCATGATAATAATGGTTTCTTAGACGTCAGGTGGCACTTTTCGGGGA
AATGTGCGCGGAACCCCTATTTGTTTATTTTTCTAAATACATTCAAATATGTATCCGCTCATGAGACAAT
AACCCTGATAAATGCTTCAATAATATTGAAAAAGGAAGAGTATGAGTATTCAACATTTCCGTGTCGCCCT
TATTCCCTTTTTTGCGGCATTTTGCCTTCCTGTTTTTGCTCACCCAGAAACGCTGGTGAAAGTAAAAGAT
GCTGAAGATCAGTTGGGTGCACGAGTGGGTTACATCGAACTGGATCTCAACAGCGGTAAGATCCTTGAGA
GTTTTCGCCCCGAAGAACGTTTTCCAATGATGAGCACTTTTAAAGTTCTGCTATGTGGCGCGGTATTATC
CCGTGTTGACGCCGGGCAAGAGCAACTCGGTCGCCGCATACACTATTCTCAGAATGACTTGGTTGAGTAC
TCACCAGTCACAGAAAAGCATCTTACGGATGGCATGACAGTAAGAGAATTATGCAGTGCTGCCATAACCA
TGAGTGATAACACTGCGGCCAACTTACTTCTGACAACGATCGGAGGACCGAAGGAGCTAACCGCTTTTTT
GCACAACATGGGGGATCATGTAACTCGCCTTGATCGTTGGGAACCGGAGCTGAATGAAGCCATACCAAAC
GACGAGCGTGACACCACGATGCCTGTAGCAATGGCAACAACGTTGCGCAAACTATTAACTGGCGAACTAC
TTACTCTAGCTTCCCGGCAACAATTAATAGACTGGATGGAGGCGGATAAAGTTGCAGGACCACTTCTGCG
CTCGGCCCTTCCGGCTGGCTGGTTTATTGCTGATAAATCTGGAGCCGGTGAGCGTGGGTCTCGCGGTATC
ATTGCAGCACTGGGGCCAGATGGTAAGCCCTCCCGTATCGTAGTTATCTACACGACGGGGAGTCAGGCAA
CTATGGATGAACGAAATAGACAGATCGCTGAGATAGGTGCCTCACTGATTAAGCATTGGTAACTGTCAGA
CCAAGTTTACTCATATATACTTTAGATTGATTTAAAACTTCATTTTTAATTTAAAAGGATCTAGGTGAAG
ATCCTTTTTGATAATCTCATGACCAAAATCCCTTAACGTGAGTTTTCGTTCCACTGAGCGTCAGACCCCG
TAGAAAAGATCAAAGGATCTTCTTGAGATCCTTTTTTTCTGCGCGTAATCTGCTGCTTGCAAACAAAAAA
ACCACCGCTACCAGCGGTGGTTTGTTTGCCGGATCAAGAGCTACCAACTCTTTTTCCGAAGGTAACTGGC
TTCAGCAGAGCGCAGATACCAAATACTGTTCTTCTAGTGTAGCCGTAGTTAGGCCACCACTTCAAGAACT
CTGTAGCACCGCCTACATACCTCGCTCTGCTAATCCTGTTACCAGTGGCTGCTGCCAGTGGCGATAAGTC
GTGTCTTACCGGGTTGGACTCAAGACGATAGTTACCGGATAAGGCGCAGCGGTCGGGCTGAACGGGGGGT
TCGTGCACACAGCCCAGCTTGGAGCGAACGACCTACACCGAACTGAGATACCTACAGCGTGAGCTATGAG
AAAGCGCCACGCTTCCCGAAGGGAGAAAGGCGGACAGGTATCCGGTAAGCGGCAGGGTCGGAACAGGAGA
GCGCACGAGGGAGCTTCCAGGGGGAAACGCCTGGTATCTTTATAGTCCTGTCGGGTTTCGCCACCTCTGA
CTTGAGCGTCGATTTTTGTGATGCTCGTCAGGGGGGCGGAGCCTATGGAAAAACGCCAGCAACGCGGCCT
TTTTACGGTTCCTGGCCTTTTGCTGGCCTTTTGCTCACATGTTCTTTCCTGCGTTATCCCCTGATTCTGT
GGATAACCGTATTACCGCCTTTGAGTGAGCTGATACCGCTCGCCGCAGCCGAACGACCGAGCGCAGCGAG
TCAGTGAGCGAGGAAGCGGAAGAGCGCCCAATACGCAAACCGCCTCTCCCCGCGCGTTGGCCGATTCATT
AATGCAGCAAGCTCATGGCTGACTAATTTTTTTTATTTATGCAGAGGCCGAGGCCGCCTCGGCCTCTGAG
CTATTCCAGAAGTAGTGAGGAGGCTTTTTTGGAGGCCTAGGCTTTTGCAAAAAGCTCCCCGTGGCACGAC
AGGTTTCCCGACTGGAAAGCGGGCAGTGAGCGCAACGCAATTAATGTGAGTTAGCTCACTCATTAGGCAC
CCCAGGCTTTACACTTTATGCTTCCGGCTCGTATGTTGTGTGGAATTGTGAGCGGATAACAATTTCACAC
AGGAAACAGCTATGACATGATTACGAATTTCACAAATAAAGCATTTTTTTCACTGCATTCTAGTTGTGGT
TTGTCCAAACTCATCAATGTATCTTATCATGTCTGGATCAACTGGATAACTCAAGCTAACCAAAATCATC
CCAAACTTCCCACCCCATACCCTATTACCACTGCCAATTACCTGTGGTTTCATTTACTCTAAACCTGTGA
TTCCTCTGAATTATTTTCATTTTAAAGAAATTGTATTTGTTAAATATGTACTACAAACTTAGTAGT
Features (pLannotate 1.2.2; 27 found; start..end, strand, type, name):
    377..634     +  LTR            5' LTR (truncated): truncated 5' long terminal repeat (LTR) from HIV-1
    681..806     +  misc_feature   HIV-1 Ψ: packaging signal of human immunodeficiency virus type 1
    790..1128    +  CDS            HIV-1 gag (fragment): gag protein from human immunodeficiency virus 1; gag
   1303..1536    +  misc_feature   RRE: The Rev response element (RRE) of HIV-1 allows for Rev-dependent mRNA export from the nucleus to the cytoplasm.
   1913..2013    +  CDS            Rev (fragment): human immunodeficiency virus 1 (HIV-1) Rev protein; rev; enhances nuclear export of unspliced and incompletely spliced viral mRNAs
   2058..2175    +  misc_feature   cPPT/CTS: central polypurine tract and central termination sequence of HIV-1
   2223..3401    +  promoter       EF-1α promoter: strong constitutive promoter for human elongation factor EF-1α
   3422..3442    +  protein_bind   attB1: mutant version of attB; core recombination site for the Gateway® BP reaction BP Clonase™
   3448..5148    +  CDS            TGFBR2: TGFR2_HUMAN - Experimental evidence at protein level: Swiss-Prot protein existence level 1. Transmembrane serine/threonine kinase forming with the TGF- beta type I serine/threonine kinase receptor, TGFBR1, the non- promiscuous receptor for the TGF-beta cytokines TGFB1, TGFB2 and TGFB3. Transduces the TGFB1, TGFB2 and TGFB3 signal from the cell surface to the cytoplasm and is thus regulating a plethora of physiological and pathological processes including cell cycle arrest in epithelial and hematopoietic cells, control of mesenchymal cell proliferation and differentiation, wound healing, extrac
   5153..5177    -  protein_bind   attB2: mutant version of attB; recombination site for the Gateway® BP reaction BP Clonase™
   5230..5271    +  CDS            V5 tag: epitope tag from simian virus 5
   5397..5859    +  misc_feature   IRES: internal ribosome entry site (IRES) of the encephalomyocarditis virus (EMCV)
   5873..6592    +  CDS            EGFP: the original enhanced GFP (Yang et al., 1996) mammalian codon-optimized
   6606..7194    +  misc_feature   WPRE: woodchuck hepatitis virus posttranscriptional regulatory element
   7202..7267    +  CDS            nef (fragment): NEF_HV1Z2 - Experimental evidence at protein level: Swiss-Prot protein existence level 1. Extracellular Nef protein targets CD4(+) T-lymphocytes for apoptosis by interacting with CXCR4 surface receptors. From Human immunodeficiency virus type 1 group M subtype D (isolate Z2/CDC-Z34) (HIV-1).
   7269..7502    +  LTR            3' LTR (ΔU3): self-inactivating 3' long terminal repeat (LTR) from HIV-1
   7707..7811    +  promoter       AmpR promoter: bla
   7812..8672    +  CDS            AmpR: β-lactamase; bla; confers resistance to ampicillin, carbenicillin, and related antibiotics
   8843..9431    +  rep_origin     ori: high-copy-number ColE1/pMB1/pBR322/pUC origin of replication
   9614..9668    +  CDS            lacI (fragment): lac repressor; lacI; The lac repressor binds to the lac operator to inhibit transcription in E. coli. This inhibition can be relieved by adding lactose or isopropyl-β-D-thiogalactopyranoside (IPTG).
   9674..9767    +  rep_origin     SV40 ori (fragment): SV40 origin of replication
   9792..9829    +  CDS            lacI (fragment): lac repressor; lacI; The lac repressor binds to the lac operator to inhibit transcription in E. coli. This inhibition can be relieved by adding lactose or isopropyl-β-D-thiogalactopyranoside (IPTG).
   9842..9863    +  protein_bind   CAP binding site: CAP binding activates transcription in the presence of cAMP. E. coli catabolite activator protein
   9878..9908    +  promoter       lac promoter: promoter for the E. coli lac operon
   9916..9932    +  protein_bind   lac operator: The lac repressor binds to the lac operator to inhibit transcription in E. coli. This inhibition can be relieved by adding lactose or isopropyl-β-D-thiogalactopyranoside (IPTG). lac repressor encoded by lacI
   9966..10049   +  polyA_signal   SV40 poly(A) signal (fragment): SV40 polyadenylation signal
  10216..329     +  CDS            nef (fragment) (across the origin): NEF_HV1BR - Experimental evidence at protein level: Swiss-Prot protein existence level 1. Extracellular Nef protein targets CD4(+) T-lymphocytes for apoptosis by interacting with CXCR4 surface receptors (PubMed:14990729). From Human immunodeficiency virus type 1 group M subtype B (isolate BRU/LAI) (HIV-1).
