[The description below was written by a language model from this plasmid's Addgene catalogue record and pLannotate feature annotations shown in this document.]
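Description:
pHAGE-TGFBR2 is an HIV-1-derived lentiviral expression plasmid of about 10.2 kb built on the pHAGE backbone and carrying the wild-type human TGFBR2 open reading frame, which encodes the TGF-β type II receptor, a transmembrane serine/threonine kinase that pairs with TGFBR1 to transduce TGF-β signals. In bacteria it is maintained through a high-copy ColE1/pUC-type origin and selected with ampicillin via the β-lactamase gene. Remnants of lac regulatory elements and SV40 fragments also lie in the backbone.

The transfer cassette is bounded by a truncated 5' LTR and a self-inactivating ΔU3 3' LTR. It contains the Ψ packaging signal with a partial gag sequence, the Rev response element for Rev-dependent export of the genomic RNA, and the cPPT/CTS element, which aids nuclear import and transduction. Packaging functions are not encoded on the plasmid and must be provided in trans.

Within this frame, the constitutive human EF-1α promoter drives TGFBR2, which was introduced by Gateway recombination and is therefore flanked by attB1 and attB2 sites. A V5 epitope tag is annotated downstream of attB2, but the record does not say whether the insert reads through into it, so C-terminal tagging cannot be assumed. An EMCV IRES follows and allows EGFP to be translated from the same transcript, marking transduced cells by fluorescence. A WPRE enhances transcript processing and expression.

The plasmid is intended for stable lentiviral expression of TGFBR2 in mammalian cells. It comes from a study that functionally annotated somatic mutations in cancer, in which a wild-type construct such as this would plausibly serve as the reference for mutant alleles.
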