Addgene plasmid #116800: pHAGE-TGFBR2
Purpose: Lentiviral expression of TGFBR2
Depositing lab: Gordon Mills & Kenneth Scott. Depositing organization: Baylor College of Medicine. Publication: Systematic Functional Annotation of Somatic Mutations in Cancer. Ng PK, Li J, Jeong KJ, Shao S, Chen H, Tsang YH, Sengupta S, Wang Z, Bhavana VH, Tran R, Soewito S, Minussi DC, Moreno D, Kong K, Dogruluk T, Lu H, Gao J, Tokheim C, Zhou DC, Johnson AM, Zeng J, Ip CKM, Ju Z, Wester M, Yu S, Li Y, Vellano CP, Schultz N, Karchin R, Ding L, Lu Y, Cheung LWT, Chen K, Shaw KR, Meric-Bernstam F, Scott KL, Yi S, Sahni N, Liang H, Mills GB. Cancer Cell. 2018 Mar 12;33(3):450-462.e10. doi: 10.1016/j.ccell.2018.01.021. PubMed 29533785.
Backbone
  Vector backbone: pHAGE
  Vector type: Lentiviral
Growth in bacteria
  Bacterial resistance: Ampicillin, 100 μg/mL
  Growth temperature: 37°C
  Growth strain: Stbl3
  Copy number: High Copy
Gene/Insert
  Gene/Insert name: TGFBR2
  Species: H. sapiens (human)
  Mutation: WT
  Entrez Gene: TGFBR2 (a.k.a. AAT3, FAA3, LDS1B, LDS2, LDS2B, MFS2, RIIC, TAAD2, TBR-ii, TBRII, TGFR-2, TGFbeta-RII, tbetaR-II)
  Cloning method: Gateway Cloning
Terms and licenses: Academic/Nonprofit Terms; Industry Terms: Not Available to Industry
How to cite: pHAGE-TGFBR2 was a gift from Gordon Mills & Kenneth Scott (Addgene plasmid # 116800 ; http://n2t.net/addgene:116800 ; RRID:Addgene_116800)
