>Addgene plasmid #116800 | pHAGE-TGFBR2 | depositor partial sequence | sequence record 219676 | insert
ATGGGTCGGGGGCTGCTCAGGGGCCTGTGGCCGCTGCACATCGTCCTGTGGACGCGTATCGCCAGCACGA
TCCCACCGCACGTTCAGAAGTCGGTTAATAACGACATGATAGTCACTGACAACAACGGTGCAGTCAAGTT
TCCACAACTGTGTAAATTTTGTGATGTGAGATTTTCCACCTGTGACAACCAGAAATCCTGCATGAGCAAC
TGCAGCATCACCTCCATCTGTGAGAAGCCACAGGAAGTCTGTGTGGCTGTATGGAGAAAGAATGACGAGA
ACATAACACTAGAGACAGTTTGCCATGACCCCAAGCTCCCCTACCATGACTTTATTCTGGAAGATGCTGC
TTCTCCAAAGTGCATTATGAAGGAAAAAAAAAAGCCTGGTGAGACTTTCTTCATGTGTTCCTGTAGCTCT
GATGAGTGCAATGACAACATCATCTTCTCAGAAGAATATAACACCAGCAATCCTGACTTGTTGCTAGTCA
TATTTCAAGTGACAGGCATCAGCCTCCTGCCACCACTGGGAGTTGCCATATCTGTCATCATCATCTTCTA
CTGCTACCGCGTTAACCGGCAGCAGAAGCTGAGTTCAACCTGGGAAACCGGCAAGACGCGGAAGCTCATG
GAGTTCAGCGAGCACTGTGCCATCATCCTGGAAGATGACCGCTCTGACATCAGCTCCACGTGTGCCAACA
ACATCAACCACAACACAGAGCTGCTGCCCATTGAGCTGGACACCCTGGTGGGGAAAGGTCGCTTTGCTGA
GGTCTATAAGGCCAAGCTGAAGCAGAACACTTCAGAGCAGTTTGAGACAGTGGCAGTCAAGATCTTTCCC
TATGAGGAGTATGCCTCTTGGAAGACAGAGAAGGACATCTTCTCAGACATCAATCTGAAGCATGAGAACA
TACTCCAGTTCCTGACGGCTGAGGAGCGGAAGACGGAGTTGGGGAAACAATACTGGCTGATCACCGCCTT
CCACGCCAAGGGCAACCTACAGGAGTACCTGACGCGGCATGTCATCAGCTGGGAGGACCTGCGCAAGCTG
GGCAGCTCCCTCGCCCGGGGGATTGCTCACCTCCACAGTGATCACACTCCATGTGGGAGGCCCAAGATGC
CCATCGTGCACAGGGACCTCAAGAGCTCCAATATCCTCGTGAAGAACGACCTAACCTGCTGCCTGTGTGA
CTTTGGGCTTTCCCTGCGTCTGGACCCTACTCTGTCTGTGGATGACCTGGCTAACAGTGGGCAGGTGGGA
ACTGCAAGATACATGGCTCCAGAAGTCCTAGAATCCAGGATGAATTTGGAGAATGTTGAGTCCTTCAAGC
AGACCGATGTCTACTCCATGGCTCTGGTGCTCTGGGAAATGACATCTCGCTGTAATGCAGTGGGAGAAGT
AAAAGATTATGAGCCTCCATTTGGTTCCAAGGTGCGGGAGCACCCCTGTGTCGAAAGCATGAAGGACAAC
GTGTTGAGAGATCGAGGGCGACCAGAAATTCCCAGCTTCTGGCTCAACCACCAGGGCATCCAGATGGTGT
GTGAGACGTTGACTGAGTGCTGGGACCACGACCCAGAGGCCCGTCTCACAGCCCAGTGTGTGGCAGAACG
CTTCAGTGAGCTGGAGCATCTGGACAGGCTCTCGGGGAGGAGCTGCTCGGAGGAGAAGATTCCTGAAGAC
GGCTCCCTAAACACTACCAAATAG
